Addgene plasmid #182949: pLZRS-TrkC-mCherry
Purpose: To express the rat TrkC fused in the C-terminus with mCherry
Depositing lab: Pantelis Tsoulfas. Depositing organization: University of Miami.
Backbone
  Vector backbone: LZRSpBMN-Z
  Backbone manufacturer: Kinsella, T.M., and Nolan, G.P
  Backbone size w/o insert (bp): 11652
  Total vector size (bp): 14859
  Modifications to backbone: The reported LZRSpBMN-Z plasmid was digested to substitute the LacZ gene with the insert.
  Vector type: Mammalian Expression, Retroviral, Synthetic Biology
  Selectable markers: Neomycin (select with G418)
Growth in bacteria
  Bacterial resistance: Ampicillin, 100 μg/mL
  Growth temperature: 37°C
  Growth strain: NEB Stable
  Copy number: Low Copy
Gene/Insert
  Gene/Insert name: TRk-C-mCherry (alt name: NTRK3)
  Species: R. norvegicus (rat), Synthetic
  Insert size (bp): 3207
  GenBank ID: L14445
  Entrez Gene: Ntrk3 (a.k.a. trkC)
  Promoter: MMLV
  Tag / fusion protein: mCherry (C terminal on insert)
  Cloning method: Restriction Enzyme; 5′ cloning site NotI (not destroyed); 3′ cloning site NotI and XhoI (not destroyed)
  Sequencing primers: 5′ pBMN 5'; 3′ L4440
Terms and licenses: Academic/Nonprofit Terms; Industry Terms: Not Available to Industry
How to cite: pLZRS-TrkC-mCherry was a gift from Pantelis Tsoulfas (Addgene plasmid # 182949 ; http://n2t.net/addgene:182949 ; RRID:Addgene_182949)
