[The description below was written by a language model from this plasmid's Addgene catalogue record and pLannotate feature annotations shown in this document.]
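Description:
pLZRS-TrkC-mCherry is a Moloney murine leukemia virus (MMLV)-based retroviral expression vector built on the LZRSpBMN-Z backbone, in which the original LacZ gene was replaced by a cassette encoding rat TrkC (Ntrk3, the receptor tyrosine kinase for neurotrophin-3) fused at its C-terminus to the red fluorescent protein mCherry. The fusion lies between two MMLV LTRs, downstream of the Ψ packaging signal, a truncated gag lacking its start codon, and a pol fragment carrying the splice acceptor. Transcription is driven by the 5′ LTR, and the resulting RNA serves both as the packageable viral genome and as the message for the fusion protein. The automated annotation labels the receptor by its closest mouse homologue, but the catalogue entry gives the species as rat.

Outside the proviral region, the backbone carries Epstein-Barr virus oriP and EBNA1, which allow the plasmid to persist as a replicating episome in transfected packaging cells. A PGK promoter-driven puromycin resistance gene with an SV40 polyadenylation signal permits selection of those cells. The catalogue lists neomycin/G418 as the selectable marker, yet both feature tables show only PuroR, so the two sources disagree. In bacteria the plasmid relies on a ColE1/pUC-type origin and ampicillin resistance, and it is recorded as low copy.

The depositor sequence matches the stated total size of 14,859 bp. The repository's sequencing result is about 630 bp shorter and annotates EBNA1 only as a fragment, which suggests the difference lies in that region. The construct is suited to producing retrovirus for stable delivery of fluorescently tagged TrkC into mammalian cells, for example to visualise receptor localisation or study neurotrophin signalling.
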