Features (pLannotate 1.2.2; 23 found; start..end, strand, type, name):
   1242..3031    -  rep_origin     oriP: Epstein-Barr virus oriP replication origin (Yates et al., 2000)
   3032..3250    -  CDS            gL (fragment): GL_EBVB9 - Experimental evidence at protein level: Swiss-Prot protein existence level 1. The heterodimer glycoprotein H-glycoprotein L is required for the fusion of viral and plasma membranes leading to virus entry into the host cell. Acts as a functional inhibitor of gH and maintains gH in an inhibited form. Upon binding to host integrins, gL dissociates from gH leading to activation of the viral fusion glycoproteins gB and gH. Fusion of EBV with B-lymphocytes requires the additional receptor- binding protein gp42, which forms a complex with gH/gL. The heterodimer gH/gL targets also host EPHA
   3333..5258    -  CDS            EBNA1: Epstein-Barr nuclear antigen 1, also known as EBNA-1 crucial for latent viral infection, and for episomal amplification of vectors containing the oriP origin (Okita et al., 2013)
   5296..5640    -  CDS            BRRF2_EBVB9 (fragment): Protein inferred from homology: Swiss-Prot protein existence level 3. From Epstein-Barr virus (strain B95-8) (HHV-4) (Human herpesvirus 4).
   5643..5666    -  promoter       tet promoter (fragment): E. coli promoter for tetracycline efflux protein gene
   5687..6187    +  promoter       PGK promoter: mouse phosphoglycerate kinase 1 promoter
   6270..6869    +  CDS            PuroR: puromycin N-acetyltransferase; pac from Streptomyces alboniger; confers resistance to puromycin
   6919..6984    +  CDS            dmpM (fragment): DMPM_STRAD - Protein inferred from homology: Swiss-Prot protein existence level 3. From Streptomyces alboniger.
   6993..7076    +  CDS            large T antigen (fragment): large T antigen from SV40 (simian virus 40)
   7099..7233    +  polyA_signal   SV40 poly(A) signal: SV40 polyadenylation signal
   7356..7943    +  rep_origin     ori: high-copy-number ColE1/pMB1/pBR322/pUC origin of replication
   8126..8178    +  CDS            lacI (fragment): lac repressor; lacI; The lac repressor binds to the lac operator to inhibit transcription in E. coli. This inhibition can be relieved by adding lactose or isopropyl-β-D-thiogalactopyranoside (IPTG).
   8244..8713    -  LTR            LTR: long terminal repeat from Moloney murine leukemia virus
   8714..8835    -  LTR            3' LTR (ΔU3) (fragment): self-inactivating 3' long terminal repeat (LTR) from Moloney murine leukemia virus
   8924..9631    -  CDS            mCherry: mCherry is a basic (constitutively fluorescent) red fluorescent protein published in 2004, derived from Discosoma sp.. It is reported to be a very rapidly-maturing monomer with low acid sensitivity.
   9653..12127   -  CDS            Ntrk3: NTRK3_MOUSE - Also known as TrkC. Experimental evidence at protein level: Swiss-Prot protein existence level 1. Receptor tyrosine kinase involved in nervous system and probably heart development. Upon binding of its ligand NTF3/neurotrophin-3, NTRK3 autophosphorylates and activates different signaling pathways, including the phosphatidylinositol 3-kinase/AKT and the MAPK pathways, that control cell survival and differentiation. From Mus musculus (Mouse).
  12273..12317   -  misc_feature   MCS (fragment): pBluescript multiple cloning site
  12348..12722   -  misc_feature   pol region: Moloney murine leukemia virus (MMLV) pol region containing the splice acceptor site
  12732..13148   -  CDS            gag (truncated): truncated Moloney murine leukemia virus (MMLV) gag gene lacking the start codon
  13213..13570   -  misc_feature   MMLV Ψ: packaging signal of Moloney murine leukemia virus (MMLV)
  13633..14224   -  LTR            LTR: long terminal repeat from Moloney murine leukemia virus
  14641..14745   +  promoter       AmpR promoter: bla
  14746..747     +  CDS            AmpR (across the origin): β-lactamase; bla; confers resistance to ampicillin, carbenicillin, and related antibiotics
>Addgene plasmid #182949 | pLZRS-TrkC-mCherry | depositor full sequence | sequence record 354471 | pLZRS-TrkC-mCherry sequence 14859 bps
GGTGCACGAGTGGGTTACATCGAACTGGATCTCAACAGCGGTAAGATCCTTGAGAGTTTTCGCCCCGAAG
AACGTTTTCCAATGATGAGCACTTTTAAAGTTCTGCTATGTGGCGCGGTATTATCCCGTATTGACGCCGG
GCAAGAGCAACTCGGTCGCCGCATACACTATTCTCAGAATGACTTGGTTGAGTACTCACCAGTCACAGAA
AAGCATCTTACGGATGGCATGACAGTAAGAGAATTATGCAGTGCTGCCATAACCATGAGTGATAACACTG
CGGCCAACTTACTTCTGACAACGATCGGAGGACCGAAGGAGCTAACCGCTTTTTTGCACAACATGGGGGA
TCATGTAACTCGCCTTGATCGTTGGGAACCGGAGCTGAATGAAGCCATACCAAACGACGAGCGTGACACC
ACGATGCCTGTAGCAATGGCAACAACGTTGCGCAAACTATTAACTGGCGAACTACTTACTCTAGCTTCCC
GGCAACAATTAATAGACTGGATGGAGGCGGATAAAGTTGCAGGACCACTTCTGCGCTCGGCCCTTCCGGC
TGGCTGGTTTATTGCTGATAAATCTGGAGCCGGTGAGCGTGGGTCTCGCGGTATCATTGCAGCACTGGGG
CCAGATGGTAAGCCCTCCCGTATCGTAGTTATCTACACGACGGGGAGTCAGGCAACTATGGATGAACGAA
ATAGACAGATCGCTGAGATAGGTGCCTCACTGATTAAGCATTGGTAACTGTCAGACCAAGTTTACTCATA
TATACTTTAGATTGATTTGCGGCCAGATCCCCGCCCCGGACGAACTAAACCTGACTACGACATCTCTGCC
CCTTCTTCGCGGGGCAGTGCATGTAATCCCTTCAGTTGGTTGGTACAACTTGCCAACTGGGCCCTGTTCC
ACATGTGACACGGGGGGGGGACCAAACACAAAGGGGTTCTCTGACTGTAGTTGACATCCTTATAAATGGA
TGTGCACATTTGCCAACACTGAGTGGCTTTCATCCTGGAGCAGACTTTGCAGTCTGTGGACTGCAACACA
ACATTGCCTTTATGTGTAACTCTTGGCTGAAGCTCTTACACCAATGCTGGGGGACATGTACCTCCCAGGG
GCCCAGGAAGACTACGGGAGGCTACACCAACGTCAATCAGAGGGGCCTGTGTAGCTACCGATAAGCGGAC
CCTCAAGAGGGCATTAGCAATAGTGTTTATAAGGCCCCCTTGTTAACCCTAAACGGGTAGCATATGCTTC
CCGGGTAGTAGTATATACTATCCAGACTAACCCTAATTCAATAGCATATGTTACCCAACGGGAAGCATAT
GCTATCGAATTAGGGTTAGTAAAAGGGTCCTAAGGAACAGCGATATCTCCCACCCCATGAGCTGTCACGG
TTTTATTTACATGGGGTCAGGATTCCACGAGGGTAGTGAACCATTTTAGTCACAAGGGCAGTGGCTGAAG
ATCAAGGAGCGGGCAGTGAACTCTCCTGAATCTTCGCCTGCTTCTTCATTCTCCTTCGTTTAGCTAATAG
AATAACTGCTGAGTTGTGAACAGTAAGGTGTATGTGAGGTGCTCGAAAACAAGGTTTCAGGTGACGCCCC
CAGAATAAAATTTGGACGGGGGGTTCAGTGGTGGCATTGTGCTATGACACCAATATAACCCTCACAAACC
CCTTGGGCAATAAATACTAGTGTAGGAATGAAACATTCTGAATATCTTTAACAATAGAAATCCATGGGGT
GGGGACAAGCCGTAAAGACTGGATGTCCATCTCACACGAATTTATGGCTATGGGCAACACATAATCCTAG
TGCAATATGATACTGGGGTTATTAAGATGTGTCCCAGGCAGGGACCAAGACAGGTGAACCATGTTGTTAC
ACTCTATTTGTAACAAGGGGAAAGAGAGTGGACGCCGACAGCAGCGGACTCCACTGGTTGTCTCTAACAC
CCCCGAAAATTAAACGGGGCTCCACGCCAATGGGGCCCATAAACAAAGACAAGTGGCCACTCTTTTTTTT
GAAATTGTGGAGTGGGGGCACGCGTCAGCCCCCACACGCCGCCCTGCGGTTTTGGACTGTAAAATAAGGG
TGTAATAACTTGGCTGATTGTAACCCCGCTAACCACTGCGGTCAAACCACTTGCCCACAAAACCACTAAT
GGCACCCCGGGGAATACCTGCATAAGTAGGTGGGCGGGCCAAGATAGGGGCGCGATTGCTGCGATCTGGA
GGACAAATTACACACACTTGCGCCTGAGCGCCAAGCACAGGGTTGTTGGTCCTCATATTCACGAGGTCGC
TGAGAGCACGGTGGGCTAATGTTGCCATGGGTAGCATATACTACCCAAATATCTGGATAGCATATGCTAT
CCTAATCTATATCTGGGTAGCATAGGCTATCCTAATCTATATCTGGGTAGCATATGCTATCCTAATCTAT
ATCTGGGTAGTATATGCTATCCTAATTTATATCTGGGTAGCATAGGCTATCCTAATCTATATCTGGGTAG
CATATGCTATCCTAATCTATATCTGGGTAGTATATGCTATCCTAATCTGTATCCGGGTAGCATATGCTAT
CCTAATAGAGATTAGGGTAGTATATGCTATCCTAATTTATATCTGGGTAGCATATACTACCCAAATATCT
GGATAGCATATGCTATCCTAATCTATATCTGGGTAGCATATGCTATCCTAATCTATATCTGGGTAGCATA
GGCTATCCTAATCTATATCTGGGTAGCATATGCTATCCTAATCTATATCTGGGTAGTATATGCTATCCTA
ATTTATATCTGGGTAGCATAGGCTATCCTAATCTATATCTGGGTAGCATATGCTATCCTAATCTATATCT
GGGTAGTATATGCTATCCTAATCTGTATCCGGGTAGCATATGCTATCCTCATGCATATACAGTCAGCATA
TGATACCCAGTAGTAGAGTGGGAGTGCTATCCTTTGCATATGCCGCCACCTCCCAAGGGGGCGTGAATTT
TCGCTGCTTGTCCTTTTCCTGCTGGTTGCTCCCATTCTTAGGTGAATTTAAGGAGGCCAGGCTAAAGCCG
TCGCATGTCTGATTGCTCACCAGGTAAATGTCGCTAATGTTTTCCAACGCGAGAAGGTGTTGAGCGCGGA
GCTGAGTGACGTGACAACATGGGTATGCCCAATTGCCCCATGTTGGGAGGACGAAAATGGTGACAAGACA
GATGGCCAGAAATACACCAACAGCACGCATGATGTCTACTGGGGATTTATTCTTTAGTGCGGGGGAATAC
ACGGCTTTTAATACGATTGAGGGCGTCTCCTAACAAGTTACATCACTCCTGCCCTTCCTCACCCTCATCT
CCATCACCTCCTTCATCTCCGTCATCTCCGTCATCACCCTCCGCGGCAGCCCCTTCCACCATAGGTGGAA
ACCAGGGAGGCAAATCTACTCCATCGTCAAAGCTGCACACAGTCACCCTGATATTGCAGGTAGGAGCGGG
CTTTGTCATAACAAGGTCCTTAATCGCATCCTTCAAAACCTCAGCAAATATATGAGTTTGTAAAAAGACC
ATGAAATAACAGACAATGGACTCCCTTAGCGGGCCAGGTTGTGGGCCGGGTCCAGGGGCCATTCCAAAGG
GGAGACGACTCAATGGTGTAAGACGACATTGTGGAATAGCAAGGGCAGTTCCTCGCCTTAGGTTGTAAAG
GGAGGTCTTACTACCTCCATATACGAACACACCGGCGACCCAAGTTCCTTCGTCGGTAGTCCTTTCTACG
TGACTCCTAGCCAGGAGAGCTCTTAAACCTTCTGCAATGTTCTCAAATTTCGGGTTGGAACCTCCTTGAC
CACGATGCTTTCCAAACCACCCTCCTTTTTTGCGCCTGCCTCCATCACCCTGACCCCGGGGTCCAGTGCT
TGGGCCTTCTCCTGGGTCATCTGCGGGGCCCTGCTCTATCGCTCCCGGGGGCACGTCAGGCTCACCATCT
GGGCCACCTTCTTGGTGGTATTCAAAATAATCGGCTTCCCCTACAGGGTGGAAAAATGGCCTTCTACCTG
GAGGGGGCCTGCGCGGTGGAGACCCGGATGATGATGACTGACTACTGGGACTCCTGGGCCTCTTTTCTCC
ACGTCCACGACCTCTCCCCCTGGCTCTTTCACGACTTCCCCCCCTGGCTCTTTCACGTCCTCTACCCCGG
CGGCCTCCACTACCTCCTCGACCCCGGCCTCCACTACCTCCTCGACCCCGGCCTCCACTGCCTCCTCGAC
CCCGGCCTCCACCTCCTGCTCCTGCCCCTCCTGCTCCTGCCCCTCCTCCTGCTCCTGCCCCTCCTGCCCC
TCCTGCTCCTGCCCCTCCTGCCCCTCCTGCTCCTGCCCCTCCTGCCCCTCCTGCTCCTGCCCCTCCTGCC
CCTCCTCCTGCTCCTGCCCCTCCTGCCCCTCCTCCTGCTCCTGCCCCTCCTGCCCCTCCTGCTCCTGCCC
CTCCTGCCCCTCCTGCTCCTGCCCCTCCTGCCCCTCCTGCTCCTGCCCCTCCTGCTCCTGCCCCTCCTGC
TCCTGCCCCTCCTGCTCCTGCCCCTCCTGCCCCTCCTGCCCCTCCTCCTGCTCCTGCCCCTCCTGCTCCT
GCCCCTCCTGCCCCTCCTGCCCCTCCTGCTCCTGCCCCTCCTCCTGCTCCTGCCCCTCCTGCCCCTCCTG
CCCCTCCTCCTGCTCCTGCCCCTCCTGCCCCTCCTCCTGCTCCTGCCCCTCCTCCTGCTCCTGCCCCTCC
TGCCCCTCCTGCCCCTCCTCCTGCTCCTGCCCCTCCTGCCCCTCCTCCTGCTCCTGCCCCTCCTCCTGCT
CCTGCCCCTCCTGCCCCTCCTGCCCCTCCTCCTGCTCCTGCCCCTCCTCCTGCTCCTGCCCCTCCTGCCC
CTCCTGCCCCTCCTGCCCCTCCTCCTGCTCCTGCCCCTCCTCCTGCTCCTGCCCCTCCTGCTCCTGCCCC
TCCCGCTCCTGCTCCTGCTCCTGTTCCACCGTGGGTCCCTTTGCAGCCAATGCAACTTGGACGTTTTTGG
GGTCTCCGGACACCATCTCTATGTCTTGGCCCTGATCCTGAGCCGCCCGGGGCTCCTGGTCTTCCGCCTC
CTCGTCCTCGTCCTCTTCCCCGTCCTCGTCCATGGTTATCACCCCCTCTTCTTTGAGGTCCACTGCCGCC
GGAGCCTTCTGGTCCAGATGTGTCTCCCTTCTCTCCTAGGCCATTTCCAGGTCCTGTACCTGGCCCCTCG
TCAGACATGATTCACACTAAAAGAGATCAATAGACATCTTTATTAGACGACGCTCAGTGAATACAGGGAG
TGCAGACTCCTGCCCCCTCCAACAGCCCCCCCACCCTCATCCCCTTCATGGTCGCTGTCAGACAAATCCA
GGTCTGAAAATTCCCCATCCTCCGAACCATCCTCGTCCTCATCACCAATTACTCGCAGCCCGGAAAACTC
CCGCTGAACATCCTCAAGATTTGCGTCCTGAGCCTCAAGCCAGGCCTCAAATTCCTCGTCCCCCTTTTTG
CTGGACGGTAGGGATGGGGATTCTCGGGACCCCTCCTCTTCCTCTTCAAGGTCACCAGACAGAGATGCTA
CTGGGGCAACGGAAGAAAAGCTGGGTGCGGCCTGTGAGGATCAGCTTATCGATGATAAGCTGTCAAACAT
GAGAATTAATTCTACCGGGTAGGGGAGGCGCTTTTCCCAAGGCAGTCTGGAGCATGCGCTTTAGCAGCCC
CGCTGGGCACTTGGCGCTACACAAGTGGCCTCTGGCCTCGCACACATTCCACATCCACCGGTAGGCGCCA
ACCGGCTCCGTTCTTTGGTGGCCCCTTCGCGCCACCTTCTACTCCTCCCCTAGTCAGGAAGTTCCCCCCC
CGCCCCGCAGCTCGCGTCGTGCAGGACGTGACAAATGGAAGTAGCACGTCTCACTAGTCTCGTGCAGATG
GACAGCACCGCTGAGCAATGGAAGCGGGTAGGCCTTTGGGGCAGCGGCCAATAGCAGCTTTGCTCCTTCG
CTTTCTGGGCTCAGAGGCTGGGAAGGGGTGGGTCCGGGGGCGGGCTCAGGGGCGGGCTCAGGGGCGGGGC
GGGCGCCCGAAGGTCCTCCGGAGGCCCGGCATTCTGCACGCTTCAAAAGCGCACGTCTGCCGCGCTGTTC
TCCTCTTCCTCATCTCCGGGCCTTTCGACCTGCAGGTCGGCCGCCACGACCGGTGCCGCCACCATCCCCT
GACCCACGCCCCTGACCCCTCACAAGGAGACGACCTTCCATGACCGAGTACAAGCCCACGGTGCGCCTCG
CCACCCGCGACGACGTCCCCCGGGCCGTACGCACCCTCGCCGCCGCGTTCGCCGACTACCCCGCCACGCG
CCACACCGTCGACCCGGACCGCCACATCGAGCGGGTCACCGAGCTGCAAGAACTCTTCCTCACGCGCGTC
GGGCTCGACATCGGCAAGGTGTGGGTCGCGGACGACGGCGCCGCGGTGGCGGTCTGGACCACGCCGGAGA
GCGTCGAAGCGGGGGCGGTGTTCGCCGAGATCGGCCCGCGCATGGCCGAGTTGAGCGGTTCCCGGCTGGC
CGCGCAGCAACAGATGGAAGGCCTCCTGGCGCCGCACCGGCCCAAGGAGCCCGCGTGGTTCCTGGCCACC
GTCGGCGTCTCGCCCGACCACCAGGGCAAGGGTCTGGGCAGCGCCGTCGTGCTCCCCGGAGTGGAGGCGG
CCGAGCGCGCCGGGGTGCCCGCCTTCCTGGAGACCTCCGCGCCCCGCAACCTCCCCTTCTACGAGCGGCT
CGGCTTCACCGTCACCGCCGACGTCGAGGTGCCCGAAGGACCGCGCACCTGGTGCATGACCCGCAAGCCC
GGTGCCTGACGCCCGCCCCACGACCCGCAGCGCCCGACCGAAAGGAGCGCACGACCCCATGGCTCCGACC
GAAGCCACCCGGGGCGGCCCCGCCGACCCCGCACCCGCCCCCGAGGCCCACCGACTCTAGAGGATCATAA
TCAGCCATACCACATTTGTAGAGGTTTTACTTGCTTTAAAAAACCTCCCACACCTCCCCCTGAACCTGAA
ACATAAAATGAATGCAATTGTTGTTGTTAACTTGTTTATTGCAGCTTATAATGGTTACAAATAAAGCAAT
AGCATCACAAATTTCACAAATAAAGCATTTTTTTCACTGCATTCTAGTTGTGGTTTGTCCAAACTCATCA
ATGTATCTTATCATGTCTGGATCTAATTCGGCCGCAAAAGGATCTAGGTGAAGATCCTTTTTGATAATCT
CATGACCAAAATCCCTTAACGTGAGTTTTCGTTCCACTGAGCGTCAGACCCCGTAGAAAAGATCAAAGGA
TCTTCTTGAGATCCTTTTTTTCTGCGCGTAATCTGCTGCTTGCAAACAAAAAAACCACCGCTACCAGCGG
TGGTTTGTTTGCCGGATCAAGAGCTACCAACTCTTTTTCCGAAGGTAACTGGCTTCAGCAGAGCGCAGAT
ACCAAATACTGTTCTTCTAGTGTAGCCGTAGTTAGGCCACCACTTCAAGAACTCTGTAGCACCGCCTACA
TACCTCGCTCTGCTAATCCTGTTACCAGTGGCTGCTGCCAGTGGCGATAAGTCGTGTCTTACCGGGTTGG
ACTCAAGACGATAGTTACCGGATAAGGCGCAGCGGTCGGGCTGAACGGGGGGTTCGTGCACACAGCCCAG
CTTGGAGCGAACGACCTACACCGAACTGAGATACCTACAGCGTGAGCTATGAGAAAGCGCCACGCTTCCC
GAAGGGAGAAAGGCGGACAGGTATCCGGTAAGCGGCAGGGTCGGAACAGGAGAGCGCACGAGGGAGCTTC
AGGGGGAAACGCCTGGTATCTTTATAGTCCTGTCGGGTTTCGCCACCTCTGACTTGAGCGTCGATTTTTG
TGATGCTCGTCAGGGGGGCGGAGCCTATGGAAAAACGCCAGCAACGCGGCCTTTTTACGGTTCCTGGCCT
TTTGCTGGCCTTTTGCTCACATGTTCTTTCCTGCGTTATCCCCTGATTCTGTGGATAACCGTATTACCGC
CTTTGAGTGAGCTGATACCGCTCGCCGCAGCCGAACGACCGAGCGCAGCGAGTCAGTGAGCGAGGAAGCG
GAAGAGCGCCCAATACGCAAACCGCCTCTCCCCGCGCGTTGGCCGATTCATTAATGCAACTATGGCCATT
TAATGTAAATACTTAAGAAAAAAAACCAAATTAATTTTGATACATGCTGCATGTGAAAGACCCCCGCTGA
CGGGTAGTCAATCACTCAGAGGAGACCCTCCCAAGGAACAGCGAGACCACAAGTCGGATGCAACTGCAAG
AGGGTTTATTGGATACACGGGTACCCGGGCGACTCAGTCAATCGGAGGACTGGCGCCCCGAGTGAGGGGT
TGTGGGCTCTTTTATTGAGCTCGGGGAGCAGAAGCGCGCGAACAGAAGCGAGAAGCGAACTGATTGGTTA
GTTCAAATAAGGCACAGGGTCATTTCAGGTCCTTGGGGCACCCTGGAAACATCTGATGGTTCTCTAGAAA
CTGCTGAGGGCTGGACCGCATCTGGGGACCATCTGTTCTTGGCCCTGAGCCGGGGCAGGAACTGCTTACC
ACAGATATCCTGTTTGGCCCATATTCAGCTGTTCCATCTGTTCTTGGCCCTGAGCCGGGGCAGGAACTGC
TTACCACAGATATCCTGTTTGGCCCATATTCAGCTGTTCCATCTGTTCCTGACCTTGATCTGAACTTCTC
TATTCTCAGTTATGTATTTTTCCATGCCTTGCAAAATGGCGTTACTTAAGCTAGCTTGCCAAACCTACAG
GTGGGGTCTTTCATTCCCCCCTTTTTCTGGAGACTAAATAAAATCTTTTATTTTATCGTCGACCACTGTG
CTGGCGGCCCCTCGAGTACGTAGCGGCCGCTTACTTGTACAGCTCGTCCATGCCGCCGGTGGAGTGGCGG
CCCTCGGCGCGTTCGTACTGTTCCACGATGGTGTAGTCCTCGTTGTGGGAGGTGATGTCCAACTTGATGT
TGACGTTGTAGGCGCCGGGCAGCTGCACGGGCTTCTTGGCCTTGTAGGTGGTCTTGACCTCAGCGTCGTA
GTGGCCGCCGTCCTTCAGCTTCAGCCTCTGCTTGATCTCGCCCTTCAGGGCGCCGTCCTCGGGGTACATC
CGCTCGGAGGAGGCCTCCCAGCCCATGGTCTTCTTCTGCATTACGGGGCCGTCGGAGGGGAAGTTGGTGC
CGCGCAGCTTCACCTTGTAGATGAACTCGCCGTCCTGCAGGGAGGAGTCCTGGGTCACGGTCACCACGCC
GCCGTCCTCGAAGTTCATCACGCGCTCCCACTTGAAGCCCTCGGGGAAGGACAGCTTCAAGTAGTCGGGG
ATGTCGGCGGGGTGCTTCACGTAGGCCTTGGAGCCGTACATGAACTGAGGGGACAGGATGTCCCAGGCGA
AGGGCAGGGGGCCACCCTTGGTCACCTTCAGCTTGGCGGTCTGGGTGCCCTCGTAGGGGCGGCCCTCGCC
CTCGCCCTCGATCTCGAACTCGTGGCCGTTCACGGAGCCCTCCATGTGCACCTTGAAGCGCATGAACTCC
TTGATGATGGCCATGTTATCCTCCTCGCCCTTGCTCACCATCTCGAGTACGTAAGCAGCAGCGCCAAGAA
TGTCCAGGTAGATTGGGGTGGCCTTCCCCAAAGCATGGAGGATTTTGTAAATCTCCTTAATATTCAGTCG
CTGTTGTGGTTCCCTCTGCCAGCACCCCAGCATGACATCATATACTTCTTTTGGGCAGACTCGGGGTCTC
TCCAAGACACGGCCTTGGGTGATGCATTCAATGACCTCTGTGTTAGAGAGCTGGAACCATGGTTGCTTCC
CATAGGTAAAGATCTCCCAAAGAATAACCCCAAAGCTCCACACATCACTCTCTGTGGTAAACTTCCGGTA
CATGATGCTTTCAGGTGGCATCCAGCGGATGGGGAGCATGGTGTGTCCTCCCACCCTGTAGTAATCAGTA
CTGTAGACGTCCCTGGACATGCCAAAATCTCCAATCTTCACTAGAAGGTTGGCTCCAACTAGGCAGTTCC
TGGTGGCCAGGTCCCGGTGCACAAAGTGCTGGGAGGCCAAGTACACCATGCCAGAGGCTATCTGACTGGC
GATGTGGAGCATCTGGGAGAGTCCTAGCTCCCCCTTGGCCTGGCGTGGCTGTCCATCCACAAGGATCATC
GCATCTGGCCCATGGGCCCTGAGGAACTTGTTCAGGTCTCCATGCTTCATGTATTCAAAGACCATGATGA
GTGGATCCCCATCACCACAGACCCCATAGAATTTGACAATATGCTCATGCTGCAGGTTAGTGAGCAGCTC
GGCCTCCCTCTGGAAATCCTTCCTGGCAGCCAAGGTGGGATCCTTCAGGGCCTTCACTGCCACAAGCATC
TTGTCTTTGGTGGGGCTTAGATTGTAGCACTCAGCCAGGAAGACCTTTCCAAAGGCTCCCTCACCCAGTT
CTCTCTTCAACACGATGTCTCTCCTCTTGATGTGTTGAACATATGTGTCTGGCTTGTGGCAATTGTGTCC
CTGACGGAAATATTGGGGGTTCTCAATGACTGGAATTCGAGTCATGCCAATGACCACTGTATCCGGCCCA
GCATCCAGCGATGAAGGTGTAGTGATGCCATGGTTGATATGGTGCAGTGGGCTGGCTGAGTCCTCCTCCC
CACTGATAACAGCCACAGGACCCTTCATTCCAAATTTGGACCGTCGACCGTACTTGTTGATCATGATAAA
GAGGACCACCAGAAGGACGCAGGCAAAAGCAGCAAGTCCAACTGCTATGGACACCCCAAAAGTGTCTTCC
TCTGGTTTGTGGGTCACAGTGATAGGAGGTGTAGGGCTCGCATCAGACTCAAAGTCAAAGAAATCTGTGC
TCTCTGGAAAGGGCTCCTTAAGGAAGTGGCCGTTGATGGTCTGGTTGGCTGTGCCCAGGGCATTCTTAGC
AATGAGGGTGTAGTTGCCATTGTTGTAGTGGGTGGGCTTGTTGAAGAGCAGGCAGCCCTCTGAGACTTCA
CCCTCCTGGTAGTAGTCCATATGAATGATCTTGGATTCCCTCAGTGGCTGTCCATTGTACAGCCAATGCA
GCGTGGGTGTCGGGTTGCCACGCACCACAAACTCAATGCAATGTTCCAGGCGTACCTCAGGCTCCACCAA
GCTCACCACACGTGGAGGGTAGTAGACAGTGAGAGCAACGCTGGCATTGCTCATGCCCACCACGTTCTCT
GCAATGCACGTCAGGGTGAAACCATTGTCTTCGCTCGTCACATTCACCAGGGTCAAGTTGATGGCATGTA
CATTGGTCCAGTTCAGATTGGTCTGATGAGTATTGATGGACTGCAGTCCGGTGACTATCCAGTCCACATC
AGGCAAAGGAGAGCCAGAGCCATTACAAGTGATTACAGCATTGTCTCCTTCTCGGACAGTCAGGTTCACG
TGACTCACACTGATCTCAGGGAGATCACACTGACTGATGTTCATGCGGAAGAGGGGGAGTTGGGAGCCAT
CAGCACTGATGCAGTAGAGGCTCTGGCTGTCCAGCCGTGCCTCCCCCTGTTCCTGCCACAGCTGCATCCA
GCGGATGTCACAGCTGCAGTTGAAGAAGTTCTGCTCCAGTCTCAATTCCCGAAGACTCAGCGTCTGGAAG
AGCTGCCAGGAGAGTGTGGTGAGCCGGTTACTTGACAAGTTTATATAACGCAAGTGGGGATTCTTAGCAA
AGGCTCTGGGCTGAATATTCCGGAGTCCAGAATTCTTGATGGTCAGCTTCTGGAGTCCCGTGTAGAGCTC
CATATCCACAGCATTGAGTGTGTGCAGGCCCCGCCAGTTCTCTATGTGTATGGAAGTGATATTCCTTGAG
ATGTCCGTGATGTTGATGCTGGCGTTCCCATTGCTGTTCCCTGAATCCTGCCCTTCCAGGAGGGGAAAGA
GGTTCCCATCGTCCGGCCGCCGGCAATTGATCTCAGTCTTGCTGCAGACACAATTTGCAGGGCAAGCCAG
CACGGAGCCCACATAGTCCAGCCAGACGCTTCCCAGCAAGAAAATCCGCCAGAAACTACACTTGGCTGGG
CAAAGAGAGACATCCATCTCCGATCGCTGCTTCTAAAAAAGAGGAGGAGGAGGAGAGGAGAGGGGGGTGG
GGTGGGGGGAGTGGGGAGAGCAGGGGGGGAAGGAAACAAAGACAGCGAGGGAGGGGGGAAGGCAAAAATA
ATAATAATAAAAAAGCTCGTGCCGAATTCCTGCAGCCCGGGGGATCCACTAGTTCTAGAGCGGCCGCGAA
TTCCCGTACCACCACACTGGGATCCGGCAGTCTAGAGGATGGTCCACCCCCGGGGTCGGCAGCCTTCACG
TGGGCGGCGTGTATCCAAGCTGCGATGCCGTCTACTTTGAGGGCGGTGGGGGTGGTCAGCAGGACTGTGT
AAGGTCCTTTCCAGCGAGGTTCTAGGTTCTTAGTCTGGTGTCGGCGGACCCACACTGTGTCGCCGACTCG
GTAAGGGTGAGGTACCACCGGTCGGTCCAGTTGTTCTTGGTAGGCTGCCGCCAGAGGTCTCCAGACTTCG
TGCTGGACTAAGTAGAGAGCCTGTAAGTGAGCTTGGAGAGAGGGGCTGTTAGTAACTCTTGTCATGTCAG
GGTCAGGGAAGTTTACAAGGGGCGGGGGTGCCCCATATAAGATCTCATATGGCCATATGGGGGCGCCTAG
AGAAGGAGTGAGGGCTGGATAAAGGGAGGATCGAGGCGGGGTCGAACGAGGAGGTTCAAGGGGGAGAGAC
GGGGCGGATGGAGGAAGAGGAGGCGGAGGCTTAGGGTGTACAAAGGGCTTGACCCAGGGAGGGGGGTCAA
AAGCCAAGGCTTCCCAGGTCACGATGTAGGGGACCTGGTCTGGGTGTCCATGCGGGCCAGGTGAAAAGAC
CTTGATCTTAACCTGGGTGATGAGGTCTCGGTTAAAGGTGCCGTCTCGCGGCCATCCGACGTTAAAGGTT
GGCCATTCTGCAGAGCAGAAGGTAACCCAACGTCTCTTCTTGACATCTACCGACTGGTTGTGAGCGATCC
GCTCGACATCTTTCCAGTGACCTAAGGTCAAACTTAAGGGAGTGGTAACAGTCTGGCCCGGGCCCATATT
TTCAGACAAATACAGAAACACAGTCAGACAGAGACAACACAGAACGATGCTGCAGCAGACAAGACGCGCG
GCGCGGCTTCGGTCCCAAACCGAAAGCAAAAATTCAGACGGAGGCGGGAACTGTTTTAGGTTCTCGTCTC
CTACCAGAACCACATATCCCTCCTCTAAGGGGGGTGCACCAAAGAGTCCAAAACGATCGGGATTTTTGGA
CTCAGGTCGGGCCACAAAAACGGCCCCCGAAGTCCCTGGGACGTCTCCCAGGGTTGCGGCCGGGTGTTCC
GAACTCGTCAGTTCCACCACGGGTCCGCCAGATACAGAGCTAGTTAGCTAACTAGTACCGACGCAGGCGC
ATAAAATCAGTCATAGACACTAGACAATCGGACAGACACAGATAAGTTGCTGGCCAGCTTACCTCCCGGT
GGTGGGTCGGTGGTCCCTGGGCAGGGGTCTCCCGATCCCGGACGAGCCCCCAAATGAAAGACCCCCGCTG
ACGGGTAGTCAATCACTCAGAGGAGACCCTCCCAAGGAACAGCGAGACCACAAGTCGGATGCAACTGCAA
GAGGGTTTATTGGATACACGGGTACCCGGGCGACTCAGTCAATCGGAGGACTGGCGCGCCGAGTGAGGGG
TTGTGGGCTCTTTTATTGAGCTCGGGGAGCAGAAGCGCGCGAACAGAAGCGAGAAGCGAACTGATTGGTT
AGTTCAAATAAGGCACAGGGTCATTTCAGGTCCTTGGGGCACCCTGGAAACATCTGATGGTTCTCTAGAA
ACTGCTGAGGGCTGGACCGCATCTGGGGACCATCTGTTCTTGGCCCTGAGCCGGGGCAGGAACTGCTTAC
CACAGATATCCTGTTTGGCCCATATTCAGCTGTTCCATCTGTTCTTGGCCCTGAGCCGGGGCAGGAACTG
CTTACCACAGATATCCTGTTTGGCCCATATTCAGCTGTTCCATCTGTTCCTGACCTTGATCTGAACTTTT
CTATTCTCAGTTATGTATTTTTCCATGCCTTGCAAAATGGCGTTACTTAAGCTAGCTTGCCAAACCTACA
GGTGGGGTCTTTCACATGTATATGTCAAAAATAAAAATCAACTAATTGACTAGTAATTAATATGACTGGC
ATAATGGGAAATTGATCCTGACAGATGCAAACTGGCTTCTCAGCAGCGCATTTATGTTGTCAACTGAGGA
AGGAAACGTTAATGACAGAAACTCTAAGTAATTTCCACGTTTATCTATTTTTATTTATACTAGCTTTGGT
AACAGGAATATTGCAGCATTCATGCACATTGAAACCCTTATGAAATAAAAACATCTGTGCATTTAAAATG
GAATTAACATTTTAAATGTTAAAAAAAGCTGGCTTAGCTTCCCCCCGCCCCCTAGGGCATAGAACAAGTC
AAATGCTTTATATATTTGAGTTTGGGATGTATTAGGAAACTCCTAAGAGCAAAGCTGGTGGCACTTTTCG
GGGAAATGTGCGCGGAACCCCTATTTGTTTATTTTTCTAAATACATTCAAATATGTATCCGCTCATGAGA
CAATAACCCTGATAAATGCTTCAATAATATTGAAAAAGGAAGAGTATGAGTATTCAACATTTCCGTGTCG
CCCTTATTCCCTTTTTTGCGGCATTTTGCCTTCCTGTTTTTGCTCACCCAGAAACGCTGGTGAAAGTAAA
AGATGCTGAAGATCAGTTG
