Features (pLannotate 1.2.2; 23 found; start..end, strand, type, name):
     89..193     -  promoter       AmpR promoter: bla
    610..1201    +  LTR            LTR: long terminal repeat from Moloney murine leukemia virus
   1264..1621    +  misc_feature   MMLV Ψ: packaging signal of Moloney murine leukemia virus (MMLV)
   1686..2102    +  CDS            gag (truncated): truncated Moloney murine leukemia virus (MMLV) gag gene lacking the start codon
   2112..2486    +  misc_feature   pol region: Moloney murine leukemia virus (MMLV) pol region containing the splice acceptor site
   2517..2561    +  misc_feature   MCS (fragment): pBluescript multiple cloning site
   2707..5181    +  CDS            Ntrk3: NTRK3_MOUSE - Also known as TrkC. Experimental evidence at protein level: Swiss-Prot protein existence level 1. Receptor tyrosine kinase involved in nervous system and probably heart development. Upon binding of its ligand NTF3/neurotrophin-3, NTRK3 autophosphorylates and activates different signaling pathways, including the phosphatidylinositol 3-kinase/AKT and the MAPK pathways, that control cell survival and differentiation. From Mus musculus (Mouse).
   5203..5910    +  CDS            mCherry: mCherry is a basic (constitutively fluorescent) red fluorescent protein published in 2004, derived from Discosoma sp.. It is reported to be a very rapidly-maturing monomer with low acid sensitivity.
   5999..6120    +  LTR            3' LTR (ΔU3) (fragment): self-inactivating 3' long terminal repeat (LTR) from Moloney murine leukemia virus
   6121..6590    +  LTR            LTR: long terminal repeat from Moloney murine leukemia virus
   6656..6708    -  CDS            lacI (fragment): lac repressor; lacI; The lac repressor binds to the lac operator to inhibit transcription in E. coli. This inhibition can be relieved by adding lactose or isopropyl-β-D-thiogalactopyranoside (IPTG).
   6891..7479    -  rep_origin     ori: high-copy-number ColE1/pMB1/pBR322/pUC origin of replication
   7602..7736    -  polyA_signal   SV40 poly(A) signal: SV40 polyadenylation signal
   7759..7842    -  CDS            large T antigen (fragment): large T antigen from SV40 (simian virus 40)
   7851..7916    -  CDS            dmpM (fragment): DMPM_STRAD - Protein inferred from homology: Swiss-Prot protein existence level 3. From Streptomyces alboniger.
   7966..8565    -  CDS            PuroR: puromycin N-acetyltransferase; pac from Streptomyces alboniger; confers resistance to puromycin
   8648..9147    -  promoter       PGK promoter: mouse phosphoglycerate kinase 1 promoter
   9168..9191    +  promoter       tet promoter (fragment): E. coli promoter for tetracycline efflux protein gene
   9194..9538    +  CDS            BRRF2_EBVB9 (fragment): Protein inferred from homology: Swiss-Prot protein existence level 3. From Epstein-Barr virus (strain B95-8) (HHV-4) (Human herpesvirus 4).
   9852..10871   +  CDS            EBNA1 (fragment): Epstein-Barr nuclear antigen 1, also known as EBNA-1 crucial for latent viral infection, and for episomal amplification of vectors containing the oriP origin (Okita et al., 2013)
  10954..11172   +  CDS            gL (fragment): GL_EBVB9 - Experimental evidence at protein level: Swiss-Prot protein existence level 1. The heterodimer glycoprotein H-glycoprotein L is required for the fusion of viral and plasma membranes leading to virus entry into the host cell. Acts as a functional inhibitor of gH and maintains gH in an inhibited form. Upon binding to host integrins, gL dissociates from gH leading to activation of the viral fusion glycoproteins gB and gH. Fusion of EBV with B-lymphocytes requires the additional receptor- binding protein gp42, which forms a complex with gH/gL. The heterodimer gH/gL targets also host EPHA
  11173..12962   +  rep_origin     oriP: Epstein-Barr virus oriP replication origin (Yates et al., 2000)
  13456..88      -  CDS            AmpR (across the origin): β-lactamase; bla; confers resistance to ampicillin, carbenicillin, and related antibiotics
>Addgene plasmid #182949 | pLZRS-TrkC-mCherry | addgene full sequence | sequence record 360115 | Addgene NGS Result
TCACCAGCGTTTCTGGGTGAGCAAAAACAGGAAGGCAAAATGCCGCAAAAAAGGGAATAAGGGCGACACG
GAAATGTTGAATACTCATACTCTTCCTTTTTCAATATTATTGAAGCATTTATCAGGGTTATTGTCTCATG
AGCGGATACATATTTGAATGTATTTAGAAAAATAAACAAATAGGGGTTCCGCGCACATTTCCCCGAAAAG
TGCCACCAGCTTTGCTCTTAGGAGTTTCCTAATACATCCCAAACTCAAATATATAAAGCATTTGACTTGT
TCTATGCCCTAGGGGGCGGGGGGAAGCTAAGCCAGCTTTTTTTAACATTTAAAATGTTAATTCCATTTTA
AATGCACAGATGTTTTTATTTCATAAGGGTTTCAATGTGCATGAATGCTGCAATATTCCTGTTACCAAAG
CTAGTATAAATAAAAATAGATAAACGTGGAAATTACTTAGAGTTTCTGTCATTAACGTTTCCTTCCTCAG
TTGACAACATAAATGCGCTGCTGAGAAGCCAGTTTGCATCTGTCAGGATCAATTTCCCATTATGCCAGTC
ATATTAATTACTAGTCAATTAGTTGATTTTTATTTTTGACATATACATGTGAAAGACCCCACCTGTAGGT
TTGGCAAGCTAGCTTAAGTAACGCCATTTTGCAAGGCATGGAAAAATACATAACTGAGAATAGAAAAGTT
CAGATCAAGGTCAGGAACAGATGGAACAGCTGAATATGGGCCAAACAGGATATCTGTGGTAAGCAGTTCC
TGCCCCGGCTCAGGGCCAAGAACAGATGGAACAGCTGAATATGGGCCAAACAGGATATCTGTGGTAAGCA
GTTCCTGCCCCGGCTCAGGGCCAAGAACAGATGGTCCCCAGATGCGGTCCAGCCCTCAGCAGTTTCTAGA
GAACCATCAGATGTTTCCAGGGTGCCCCAAGGACCTGAAATGACCCTGTGCCTTATTTGAACTAACCAAT
CAGTTCGCTTCTCGCTTCTGTTCGCGCGCTTCTGCTCCCCGAGCTCAATAAAAGAGCCCACAACCCCTCA
CTCGGCGCGCCAGTCCTCCGATTGACTGAGTCGCCCGGGTACCCGTGTATCCAATAAACCCTCTTGCAGT
TGCATCCGACTTGTGGTCTCGCTGTTCCTTGGGAGGGTCTCCTCTGAGTGATTGACTACCCGTCAGCGGG
GGTCTTTCATTTGGGGGCTCGTCCGGGATCGGGAGACCCCTGCCCAGGGACCACCGACCCACCACCGGGA
GGTAAGCTGGCCAGCAACTTATCTGTGTCTGTCCGATTGTCTAGTGTCTATGACTGATTTTATGCGCCTG
CGTCGGTACTAGTTAGCTAACTAGCTCTGTATCTGGCGGACCCGTGGTGGAACTGACGAGTTCGGAACAC
CCGGCCGCAACCCTGGGAGACGTCCCAGGGACTTCGGGGGCCGTTTTTGTGGCCCGACCTGAGTCCAAAA
ATCCCGATCGTTTTGGACTCTTTGGTGCACCCCCCTTAGAGGAGGGATATGTGGTTCTGGTAGGAGACGA
GAACCTAAAACAGTTCCCGCCTCCGTCTGAATTTTTGCTTTCGGTTTGGGACCGAAGCCGCGCCGCGCGT
CTTGTCTGCTGCAGCATCGTTCTGTGTTGTCTCTGTCTGACTGTGTTTCTGTATTTGTCTGAAAATATGG
GCCCGGGCCAGACTGTTACCACTCCCTTAAGTTTGACCTTAGGTCACTGGAAAGATGTCGAGCGGATCGC
TCACAACCAGTCGGTAGATGTCAAGAAGAGACGTTGGGTTACCTTCTGCTCTGCAGAATGGCCAACCTTT
AACGTCGGATGGCCGCGAGACGGCACCTTTAACCGAGACCTCATCACCCAGGTTAAGATCAAGGTCTTTT
CACCTGGCCCGCATGGACACCCAGACCAGGTCCCCTACATCGTGACCTGGGAAGCCTTGGCTTTTGACCC
CCCTCCCTGGGTCAAGCCCTTTGTACACCCTAAGCCTCCGCCTCCTCTTCCTCCATCCGCCCCGTCTCTC
CCCCTTGAACCTCCTCGTTCGACCCCGCCTCGATCCTCCCTTTATCCAGCCCTCACTCCTTCTCTAGGCG
CCCCCATATGGCCATATGAGATCTTATATGGGGCACCCCCGCCCCTTGTAAACTTCCCTGACCCTGACAT
GACAAGAGTTACTAACAGCCCCTCTCTCCAAGCTCACTTACAGGCTCTCTACTTAGTCCAGCACGAAGTC
TGGAGACCTCTGGCGGCAGCCTACCAAGAACAACTGGACCGACCGGTGGTACCTCACCCTTACCGAGTCG
GCGACACAGTGTGGGTCCGCCGACACCAGACTAAGAACCTAGAACCTCGCTGGAAAGGACCTTACACAGT
CCTGCTGACCACCCCCACCGCCCTCAAAGTAGACGGCATCGCAGCTTGGATACACGCCGCCCACGTGAAG
GCTGCCGACCCCGGGGGTGGACCATCCTCTAGACTGCCGGATCCCAGTGTGGTGGTACGGGAATTCGCGG
CCGCTCTAGAACTAGTGGATCCCCCGGGCTGCAGGAATTCGGCACGAGCTTTTTTATTATTATTATTTTT
GCCTTCCCCCCTCCCTCGCTGTCTTTGTTTCCTTCCCCCCCTGCTCTCCCCACTCCCCCCACCCCACCCC
CCTCTCCTCTCCTCCTCCTCCTCTTTTTTAGAAGCAGCGATCGGAGATGGATGTCTCTCTTTGCCCAGCC
AAGTGTAGTTTCTGGCGGATTTTCTTGCTGGGAAGCGTCTGGCTGGACTATGTGGGCTCCGTGCTGGCTT
GCCCTGCAAATTGTGTCTGCAGCAAGACTGAGATCAATTGCCGGCGGCCGGACGATGGGAACCTCTTTCC
CCTCCTGGAAGGGCAGGATTCAGGGAACAGCAATGGGAACGCCAGCATCAACATCACGGACATCTCAAGG
AATATCACTTCCATACACATAGAGAACTGGCGGGGCCTGCACACACTCAATGCTGTGGATATGGAGCTCT
ACACGGGACTCCAGAAGCTGACCATCAAGAATTCTGGACTCCGGAATATTCAGCCCAGAGCCTTTGCTAA
GAATCCCCACTTGCGTTATATAAACTTGTCAAGTAACCGGCTCACCACACTCTCCTGGCAGCTCTTCCAG
ACGCTGAGTCTTCGGGAATTGAGACTGGAGCAGAACTTCTTCAACTGCAGCTGTGACATCCGCTGGATGC
AGCTGTGGCAGGAACAGGGGGAGGCACGGCTGGACAGCCAGAGCCTCTACTGCATCAGTGCTGATGGCTC
CCAACTCCCCCTCTTCCGCATGAACATCAGTCAGTGTGATCTCCCTGAGATCAGTGTGAGTCACGTGAAC
CTGACTGTCCGAGAAGGAGACAATGCTGTAATCACTTGTAATGGCTCTGGCTCTCCTTTGCCTGATGTGG
ACTGGATAGTCACCGGACTGCAGTCCATCAATACTCATCAGACCAATCTGAACTGGACCAATGTACATGC
CATCAACTTGACCCTGGTGAATGTGACGAGCGAAGACAATGGTTTCACCCTGACGTGCATTGCAGAGAAC
GTGGTGGGCATGAGCAATGCCAGCGTTGCTCTCACTGTCTACTACCCTCCACGTGTGGTGAGCTTGGTGG
AGCCTGAGGTACGCCTGGAACATTGCATTGAGTTTGTGGTGCGTGGCAACCCGACACCCACGCTGCATTG
GCTGTACAATGGACAGCCACTGAGGGAATCCAAGATCATTCATATGGACTACTACCAGGAGGGTGAAGTC
TCAGAGGGCTGCCTGCTCTTCAACAAGCCCACCCACTACAACAATGGCAACTACACCCTCATTGCTAAGA
ATGCCCTGGGCACAGCCAACCAGACCATCAACGGCCACTTCCTTAAGGAGCCCTTTCCAGAGAGCACAGA
TTTCTTTGACTTTGAGTCTGATGCGAGCCCTACACCTCCTATCACTGTGACCCACAAACCAGAGGAAGAC
ACTTTTGGGGTGTCCATAGCAGTTGGACTTGCTGCTTTTGCCTGCGTCCTTCTGGTGGTCCTCTTTATCA
TGATCAACAAGTACGGTCGACGGTCCAAATTTGGAATGAAGGGTCCTGTGGCTGTTATCAGTGGGGAGGA
GGACTCAGCCAGCCCACTGCACCATATCAACCATGGCATCACTACACCTTCATCGCTGGATGCTGGGCCG
GATACAGTGGTCATTGGCATGACTCGAATTCCAGTCATTGAGAACCCCCAATATTTCCGTCAGGGACACA
ATTGCCACAAGCCAGACACATATGTTCAACACATCAAGAGGAGAGACATCGTGTTGAAGAGAGAACTGGG
TGAGGGAGCCTTTGGAAAGGTCTTCCTGGCTGAGTGCTACAATCTAAGCCCCACCAAAGACAAGATGCTT
GTGGCAGTGAAGGCCCTGAAGGATCCCACCTTGGCTGCCAGGAAGGATTTCCAGAGGGAGGCCGAGCTGC
TCACTAACCTGCAGCATGAGCATATTGTCAAATTCTATGGGGTCTGTGGTGATGGGGATCCACTCATCAT
GGTCTTTGAATACATGAAGCATGGAGACCTGAACAAGTTCCTCAGGGCCCATGGGCCAGATGCGATGATC
CTTGTGGATGGACAGCCACGCCAGGCCAAGGGGGAGCTAGGACTCTCCCAGATGCTCCACATCGCCAGTC
AGATAGCCTCTGGCATGGTGTACTTGGCCTCCCAGCACTTTGTGCACCGGGACCTGGCCACCAGGAACTG
CCTAGTTGGAGCCAACCTTCTAGTGAAGATTGGAGATTTTGGCATGTCCAGGGACGTCTACAGTACTGAT
TACTACAGGGTGGGAGGACACACCATGCTCCCCATCCGCTGGATGCCACCTGAAAGCATCATGTACCGGA
AGTTTACCACAGAGAGTGATGTGTGGAGCTTTGGGGTTATTCTTTGGGAGATCTTTACCTATGGGAAGCA
ACCATGGTTCCAGCTCTCTAACACAGAGGTCATTGAATGCATCACCCAAGGCCGTGTCTTGGAGAGACCC
CGAGTCTGCCCAAAAGAAGTATATGATGTCATGCTGGGGTGCTGGCAGAGGGAACCACAACAGCGACTGA
ATATTAAGGAGATCTACAAAATCCTCCATGCTTTGGGGAAGGCCACCCCAATCTACCTGGACATTCTTGG
CGCTGCTGCTTACGTACTCGAGATGGTGAGCAAGGGCGAGGAGGATAACATGGCCATCATCAAGGAGTTC
ATGCGCTTCAAGGTGCACATGGAGGGCTCCGTGAACGGCCACGAGTTCGAGATCGAGGGCGAGGGCGAGG
GCCGCCCCTACGAGGGCACCCAGACCGCCAAGCTGAAGGTGACCAAGGGTGGCCCCCTGCCCTTCGCCTG
GGACATCCTGTCCCCTCAGTTCATGTACGGCTCCAAGGCCTACGTGAAGCACCCCGCCGACATCCCCGAC
TACTTGAAGCTGTCCTTCCCCGAGGGCTTCAAGTGGGAGCGCGTGATGAACTTCGAGGACGGCGGCGTGG
TGACCGTGACCCAGGACTCCTCCCTGCAGGACGGCGAGTTCATCTACAAGGTGAAGCTGCGCGGCACCAA
CTTCCCCTCCGACGGCCCCGTAATGCAGAAGAAGACCATGGGCTGGGAGGCCTCCTCCGAGCGGATGTAC
CCCGAGGACGGCGCCCTGAAGGGCGAGATCAAGCAGAGGCTGAAGCTGAAGGACGGCGGCCACTACGACG
CTGAGGTCAAGACCACCTACAAGGCCAAGAAGCCCGTGCAGCTGCCCGGCGCCTACAACGTCAACATCAA
GTTGGACATCACCTCCCACAACGAGGACTACACCATCGTGGAACAGTACGAACGCGCCGAGGGCCGCCAC
TCCACCGGCGGCATGGACGAGCTGTACAAGTAAGCGGCCGCTACGTACTCGAGGGGCCGCCAGCACAGTG
GTCGACGATAAAATAAAAGATTTTATTTAGTCTCCAGAAAAAGGGGGGAATGAAAGACCCCACCTGTAGG
TTTGGCAAGCTAGCTTAAGTAACGCCATTTTGCAAGGCATGGAAAAATACATAACTGAGAATAGAGAAGT
TCAGATCAAGGTCAGGAACAGATGGAACAGCTGAATATGGGCCAAACAGGATATCTGTGGTAAGCAGTTC
CTGCCCCGGCTCAGGGCCAAGAACAGATGGAACAGCTGAATATGGGCCAAACAGGATATCTGTGGTAAGC
AGTTCCTGCCCCGGCTCAGGGCCAAGAACAGATGGTCCCCAGATGCGGTCCAGCCCTCAGCAGTTTCTAG
AGAACCATCAGATGTTTCCAGGGTGCCCCAAGGACCTGAAATGACCCTGTGCCTTATTTGAACTAACCAA
TCAGTTCGCTTCTCGCTTCTGTTCGCGCGCTTCTGCTCCCCGAGCTCAATAAAAGAGCCCACAACCCCTC
ACTCGGGGCGCCAGTCCTCCGATTGACTGAGTCGCCCGGGTACCCGTGTATCCAATAAACCCTCTTGCAG
TTGCATCCGACTTGTGGTCTCGCTGTTCCTTGGGAGGGTCTCCTCTGAGTGATTGACTACCCGTCAGCGG
GGGTCTTTCACATGCAGCATGTATCAAAATTAATTTGGTTTTTTTTCTTAAGTATTTACATTAAATGGCC
ATAGTTGCATTAATGAATCGGCCAACGCGCGGGGAGAGGCGGTTTGCGTATTGGGCGCTCTTCCGCTTCC
TCGCTCACTGACTCGCTGCGCTCGGTCGTTCGGCTGCGGCGAGCGGTATCAGCTCACTCAAAGGCGGTAA
TACGGTTATCCACAGAATCAGGGGATAACGCAGGAAAGAACATGTGAGCAAAAGGCCAGCAAAAGGCCAG
GAACCGTAAAAAGGCCGCGTTGCTGGCGTTTTTCCATAGGCTCCGCCCCCCTGACGAGCATCACAAAAAT
CGACGCTCAAGTCAGAGGTGGCGAAACCCGACAGGACTATAAAGATACCAGGCGTTTCCCCCTGGAAGCT
CCCTCGTGCGCTCTCCTGTTCCGACCCTGCCGCTTACCGGATACCTGTCCGCCTTTCTCCCTTCGGGAAG
CGTGGCGCTTTCTCATAGCTCACGCTGTAGGTATCTCAGTTCGGTGTAGGTCGTTCGCTCCAAGCTGGGC
TGTGTGCACGAACCCCCCGTTCAGCCCGACCGCTGCGCCTTATCCGGTAACTATCGTCTTGAGTCCAACC
CGGTAAGACACGACTTATCGCCACTGGCAGCAGCCACTGGTAACAGGATTAGCAGAGCGAGGTATGTAGG
CGGTGCTACAGAGTTCTTGAAGTGGTGGCCTAACTACGGCTACACTAGAAGAACAGTATTTGGTATCTGC
GCTCTGCTGAAGCCAGTTACCTTCGGAAAAAGAGTTGGTAGCTCTTGATCCGGCAAACAAACCACCGCTG
GTAGCGGTGGTTTTTTTGTTTGCAAGCAGCAGATTACGCGCAGAAAAAAAGGATCTCAAGAAGATCCTTT
GATCTTTTCTACGGGGTCTGACGCTCAGTGGAACGAAAACTCACGTTAAGGGATTTTGGTCATGAGATTA
TCAAAAAGGATCTTCACCTAGATCCTTTTGCGGCCGAATTAGATCCAGACATGATAAGATACATTGATGA
GTTTGGACAAACCACAACTAGAATGCAGTGAAAAAAATGCTTTATTTGTGAAATTTGTGATGCTATTGCT
TTATTTGTAACCATTATAAGCTGCAATAAACAAGTTAACAACAACAATTGCATTCATTTTATGTTTCAGG
TTCAGGGGGAGGTGTGGGAGGTTTTTTAAAGCAAGTAAAACCTCTACAAATGTGGTATGGCTGATTATGA
TCCTCTAGAGTCGGTGGGCCTCGGGGGCGGGTGCGGGGTCGGCGGGGCCGCCCCGGGTGGCTTCGGTCGG
AGCCATGGGGTCGTGCGCTCCTTTCGGTCGGGCGCTGCGGGTCGTGGGGCGGGCGTCAGGCACCGGGCTT
GCGGGTCATGCACCAGGTGCGCGGTCCTTCGGGCACCTCGACGTCGGCGGTGACGGTGAAGCCGAGCCGC
TCGTAGAAGGGGAGGTTGCGGGGCGCGGAGGTCTCCAGGAAGGCGGGCACCCCGGCGCGCTCGGCCGCCT
CCACTCCGGGGAGCACGACGGCGCTGCCCAGACCCTTGCCCTGGTGGTCGGGCGAGACGCCGACGGTGGC
CAGGAACCACGCGGGCTCCTTGGGCCGGTGCGGCGCCAGGAGGCCTTCCATCTGTTGCTGCGCGGCCAGC
CGGGAACCGCTCAACTCGGCCATGCGCGGGCCGATCTCGGCGAACACCGCCCCCGCTTCGACGCTCTCCG
GCGTGGTCCAGACCGCCACCGCGGCGCCGTCGTCCGCGACCCACACCTTGCCGATGTCGAGCCCGACGCG
CGTGAGGAAGAGTTCTTGCAGCTCGGTGACCCGCTCGATGTGGCGGTCCGGGTCGACGGTGTGGCGCGTG
GCGGGGTAGTCGGCGAACGCGGCGGCGAGGGTGCGTACGGCCCGGGGGACGTCGTCGCGGGTGGCGAGGC
GCACCGTGGGCTTGTACTCGGTCATGGAAGGTCGTCTCCTTGTGAGGGGTCAGGGGCGTGGGTCAGGGGA
TGGTGGCGGCACCGGTCGTGGCGGCCGACCTGCAGGTCGAAAGGCCCGGAGATGAGGAAGAGGAGAACAG
CGCGGCAGACGTGCGCTTTTGAAGCGTGCAGAATGCCGGGCCTCCGGAGGACCTTCGGGCGCCCGCCCCG
CCCCTGAGCCCGCCCCTGAGCCCGCCCCCGGACCCACCCCTTCCCAGCCTCTGAGCCCAGAAAGCGAAGG
AGCAAAGCTGCTATTGGCCGCTGCCCCAAAGGCCTACCCGCTTCCATTGCTCAGCGGTGCTGTCCATCTG
CACGAGACTAGTGAGACGTGCTACTTCCATTTGTCACGTCCTGCACGACGCGAGCTGCGGGGCGGGGGGG
AACTTCCTGACTAGGGGAGGAGTAGAAGGTGGCGCGAAGGGGCCACCAAAGAACGGAGCCGGTTGGCGCC
TACCGGTGGATGTGGAATGTGTGCGAGGCCAGAGGCCACTTGTGTAGCGCCAAGTGCCCAGCGGGGCTGC
TAAAGCGCATGCTCCAGACTGCCTTGGGAAAAGCGCCTCCCCTACCCGGTAGAATTAATTCTCATGTTTG
ACAGCTTATCATCGATAAGCTGATCCTCACAGGCCGCACCCAGCTTTTCTTCCGTTGCCCCAGTAGCATC
TCTGTCTGGTGACCTTGAAGAGGAAGAGGAGGGGTCCCGAGAATCCCCATCCCTACCGTCCAGCAAAAAG
GGGGACGAGGAATTTGAGGCCTGGCTTGAGGCTCAGGACGCAAATCTTGAGGATGTTCAGCGGGAGTTTT
CCGGGCTGCGAGTAATTGGTGATGAGGACGAGGATGGTTCGGAGGATGGGGAATTTTCAGACCTGGATCT
GTCTGACAGCGACCATGAAGGGGATGAGGGTGGGGGGGCTGTTGGAGGGGGCAGGAGTCTGCACTCCCTG
TATTCACTGAGCGTCGTCTAATAAAGATGTCTATTGATCTCTTTTAGTGTGAATCATGTCTGACGAGGGG
CCAGGTACAGGACCTGGAAATGGCCTAGGAGAGAAGGGAGACACATCTGGACCAGAAGGCTCCGGCGGCA
GTGGACCTCAAAGAAGAGGGGGTGATAACCATGGACGAGGACGGGGAAGAGGACGAGGACGAGGAGGCGG
AAGACCAGGAGCCCCGGGCGGCTCAGGATCAGGGCCAAGACATAGAGATGGTGTCCGGAGACCCCAAAAA
CGTCCAAGTTGCATTGGCTGCAAAGGGACCCACGGTGGAACAGGAGCAGGAGCAGGAGCGGGAGGGGCAG
GAGCAGSAGGRGCAGGAGSAGGRGSAGGRGCAGGAGSRGSAGGAGCAGGAGGTGGAGGCCGGGGTCGAGG
AGGCAGTGGAGGCCGGGGTCGAGGAGGTAGTGGAGGCCGGGGTCGAGGAGGTAGTGGAGGCCGCCGGGGT
AGAGGACGTGAAAGAGCCAGGGGGGGAAGTCGTGAAAGAGCCAGGGGGAGAGGTCGTGGACGTGGAGAAA
AGAGGCCCAGGAGTCCCAGTAGTCAGTCATCATCATCCGGGTCTCCACCGCGCAGGCCCCCTCCAGGTAG
AAGGCCATTTTTCCACCCTGTAGGGGAAGCCGATTATTTTGAATACCACCAAGAAGGTGGCCCAGATGGT
GAGCCTGACGTGCCCCCGGGAGCGATAGAGCAGGGCCCCGCAGATGACCCAGGAGAAGGCCCAAGCACTG
GACCCCGGGGTCAGGGTGATGGAGGCAGGCGCAAAAAAGGAGGGTGGTTTGGAAAGCATCGTGGTCAAGG
AGGTTCCAACCCGAAATTTGAGAACATTGCAGAAGGTTTAAGAGCTCTCCTGGCTAGGAGTCACGTAGAA
AGGACTACCGACGAAGGAACTTGGGTCGCCGGTGTGTTCGTATATGGAGGTAGTAAGACCTCCCTTTACA
ACCTAAGGCGAGGAACTGCCCTTGCTATTCCACAATGTCGTCTTACACCATTGAGTCGTCTCCCCTTTGG
AATGGCCCCTGGACCCGGCCCACAACCTGGCCCGCTAAGGGAGTCCATTGTCTGTTATTTCATGGTCTTT
TTACAAACTCATATATTTGCTGAGGTTTTGAAGGATGCGATTAAGGACCTTGTTATGACAAAGCCCGCTC
CTACCTGCAATATCAGGGTGACTGTGTGCAGCTTTGACGATGGAGTAGATTTGCCTCCCTGGTTTCCACC
TATGGTGGAAGGGGCTGCCGCGGAGGGTGATGACGGAGATGACGGAGATGAAGGAGGTGATGGAGATGAG
GGTGAGGAAGGGCAGGAGTGATGTAACTTGTTAGGAGACGCCCTCAATCGTATTAAAAGCCGTGTATTCC
CCCGCACTAAAGAATAAATCCCCAGTAGACATCATGCGTGCTGTTGGTGTATTTCTGGCCATCTGTCTTG
TCACCATTTTCGTCCTCCCAACATGGGGCAATTGGGCATACCCATGTTGTCACGTCACTCAGCTCCGCGC
TCAACACCTTCTCGCGTTGGAAAACATTAGCGACATTTACCTGGTGAGCAATCAGACATGCGACGGCTTT
AGCCTGGCCTCCTTAAATTCACCTAAGAATGGGAGCAACCAGCAGGAAAAGGACAAGCAGCGAAAATTCA
CGCCCCCTTGGGAGGTGGCGGCATATGCAAAGGATAGCACTCCCACTCTACTACTGGGTATCATATGCTG
ACTGTATATGCATGAGGATAGCATATGCTACCCGGATACAGATTAGGATAGCATATACTACCCAGATATA
GATTAGGATAGCATATGCTACCCAGATATAGATTAGGATAGCCTATGCTACCCAGATATAAATTAGGATA
GCATATACTACCCAGATATAGATTAGGATAGCATATGCTACCCAGATATAGATTAGGATAGCCTATGCTA
CCCAGATATAGATTAGGATAGCATATGCTACCCAGATATAGATTAGGATAGCATATGCTATCCAGATATT
TGGGTAGTATATGCTACCCAGATATAAATTAGGATAGCATATACTACCCTAATCTCTATTAGGATAGCAT
ATGCTACCCGGATACAGATTAGGATAGCATATACTACCCAGATATAGATTAGGATAGCATATGCTACCCA
GATATAGATTAGGATAGCCTATGCTACCCAGATATAAATTAGGATAGCATATACTACCCAGATATAGATT
AGGATAGCATATGCTACCCAGATATAGATTAGGATAGCCTATGCTACCCAGATATAGATTAGGATAGCAT
ATGCTATCCAGATATTTGGGTAGTATATGCTACCCATGGCAACATTAGCCCACCGTGCTCTCAGCGACCT
CGTGAATATGAGGACCAACAACCCTGTGCTTGGCGCTCAGGCGCAAGTGTGTGTAATTTGTCCTCCAGAT
CGCAGCAATCGCGCCCCTATCTTGGCCCGCCCACCTACTTATGCAGGTATTCCCCGGGGTGCCATTAGTG
GTTTTGTGGGCAAGTGGTTTGACCGCAGTGGTTAGCGGGGTTACAATCAGCCAAGTTATTACACCCTTAT
TTTACAGTCCAAAACCGCAGGGCGGCGTGTGGGGGCTGACGCGTGCCCCCACTCCACAATTTCAAAAAAA
AGAGTGGCCACTTGTCTTTGTTTATGGGCCCCATTGGCGTGGAGCCCCGTTTAATTTTCGGGGGTGTTAG
AGACAACCAGTGGAGTCCGCTGCTGTCGGCGTCCACTCTCTTTCCCCTTGTTACAAATAGAGTGTAACAA
CATGGTTCACCTGTCTTGGTCCCTGCCTGGGACACATCTTAATAACCCCAGTATCATATTGCACTAGGAT
TATGTGTTGCCCATAGCCATAAATTCGTGTGAGATGGACATCCAGTCTTTACGGCTTGTCCCCACCCCAT
GGATTTCTATTGTTAAAGATATTCAGAATGTTTCATTCCTACACTAGTATTTATTGCCCAAGGGGTTTGT
GAGGGTTATATTGGTGTCATAGCACAATGCCACCACTGAACCCCCCGTCCAAATTTTATTCTGGGGGCGT
CACCTGAAACCTTGTTTTCGAGCACCTCACATACACCTTACTGTTCACAACTCAGCAGTTATTCTATTAG
CTAAACGAAGGAGAATGAAGAAGCAGGCGAAGATTCAGGAGAGTTCACTGCCCGCTCCTTGATCTTCAGC
CACTGCCCTTGTGACTAAAATGGTTCACTACCCTCGTGGAATCCTGACCCCATGTAAATAAAACCGTGAC
AGCTCATGGGGTGGGAGATATCGCTGTTCCTTAGGACCCTTTTACTAACCCTAATTCGATAGCATATGCT
TCCCGTTGGGTAACATATGCTATTGAATTAGGGTTAGTCTGGATAGTATATACTACTACCCGGGAAGCAT
ATGCTACCCGTTTAGGGTTAACAAGGGGGCCTTATAAACACTATTGCTAATGCCCTCTTGAGGGTCCGCT
TATCGGTAGCTACACAGGCCCCTCTGATTGACGTTGGTGTAGCCTCCCGTAGTCTTCCTGGGCCCCTGGG
AGGTACATGTCCCCCAGCATTGGTGTAAGAGCTTCAGCCAAGAGTTACACATAAAGGCAATGTTGTGTTG
CAGTCCACAGACTGCAAAGTCTGCTCCAGGATGAAAGCCACTCAGTGTTGGCAAATGTGCACATCCATTT
ATAAGGATGTCAACTACAGTCAGAGAACCCCTTTGTGTTTGGTCCCCCCCCGTGTCACATGTGGAACAGG
GCCCAGTTGGCAAGTTGTACCAACCAACTGAAGGGATTACATGCACTGCCCCGCGAAGAAGGGGCAGAGA
TGTCGTAGTCAGGTTTAGTTCGTCCGGGGCGGGGATCTGGCCGCAAATCAATCTAAAGTATATATGAGTA
AACTTGGTCTGACAGTTACCAATGCTTAATCAGTGAGGCACCTATCTCAGCGATCTGTCTATTTCGTTCA
TCCATAGTTGCCTGACTCCCCGTCGTGTAGATAACTACGATACGGGAGGGCTTACCATCTGGCCCCAGTG
CTGCAATGATACCGCGAGACCCACGCTCACCGGCTCCAGATTTATCAGCAATAAACCAGCCAGCCGGAAG
GGCCGAGCGCAGAAGTGGTCCTGCAACTTTATCCGCCTCCATCCAGTCTATTAATTGTTGCCGGGAAGCT
AGAGTAAGTAGTTCGCCAGTTAATAGTTTGCGCAACGTTGTTGCCATTGCTACAGGCATCGTGGTGTCAC
GCTCGTCGTTTGGTATGGCTTCATTCAGCTCCGGTTCCCAACGATCAAGGCGAGTTACATGATCCCCCAT
GTTGTGCAAAAAAGCGGTTAGCTCCTTCGGTCCTCCGATCGTTGTCAGAAGTAAGTTGGCCGCAGTGTTA
TCACTCATGGTTATGGCAGCACTGCATAATTCTCTTACTGTCATGCCATCCGTAAGATGCTTTTCTGTGA
CTGGTGAGTACTCAACCAAGTCATTCTGAGAATAGTGTATGCGGCGACCGAGTTGCTCTTGCCCGGCGTC
AATACGGGATAATACCGCGCCACATAGCAGAACTTTAAAAGTGCTCATCATTGGAAAACGTTCTTCGGGG
CGAAAACTCTCAAGGATCTTACCGCTGTTGAGATCCAGTTCGATGTAACCCACTCGTGCACCCAACTGAT
CTTCAGCATCTTTTACTT
